Addgene plasmid #29106: pEMS1209
Purpose: Expression of the eGFP reporter gene was not detected in the brain and eye.
Depositing lab: Elizabeth Simpson. Depositing organization: University of British Columbia. Publication: A regulatory toolbox of MiniPromoters to drive selective expression in the brain. Portales-Casamar E, Swanson DJ, Liu L, de Leeuw CN, Banks KG, Ho Sui SJ, Fulton DL, Ali J, Amirabbasi M, Arenillas DJ, Babyak N, Black SF, Bonaguro RJ, Brauer E, Candido TR, Castellarin M, Chen J, Chen Y, Cheng JC, Chopra V, Docking TR, Dreolini L, D'Souza CA, Flynn EK, Glenn R, Hatakka K, Hearty TG, Imanian B, Jiang S, Khorasan-zadeh S, Komljenovic I, Laprise S, Liao NY, Lim JS, Lithwick S, Liu F, Liu J, Lu M, McConechy M, McLeod AJ, Milisavljevic M, Mis J, O'Connor K, Palma B, Palmquist DL, Schmouth JF, Swanson MI, Tam B, Ticoll A, Turner JL, Varhol R, Vermeulen J, Watkins RF, Wilson G, Wong BK, Wong SH, Wong TY, Yang GS, Ypsilanti AR, Jones SJ, Holt RA, Goldowitz D, Wasserman WW, Simpson EM. Proc Natl Acad Sci U S A. 2010 Sep 21. 107(38):16589-94. 10.1073/pnas.1009158107 PubMed 20807748.
Backbone
  Vector backbone: pEMS1307
  Backbone size w/o insert (bp): 16482
  Vector type: Pleiades Promoter Project [sic, Pleaides Plieades]
Growth in bacteria
  Bacterial resistance: Ampicillin, 100 μg/mL
  Growth temperature: 37°C
  Growth strain: DH5alpha
  Growth instructions: DH10B
  Copy number: High Copy
Gene/Insert
  Gene/Insert name: Ple237 (alt names: TRH; thyrotropin releasing hormone)
  Species: H. sapiens (human)
  Insert size (bp): 3946
  Entrez Gene: TRH (a.k.a. Pro-TRH, TRF)
  Tag / fusion protein: EGFP-NLS (C terminal on backbone)
  Cloning method: Restriction Enzyme; 5′ cloning site FseI (unknown if destroyed); 3′ cloning site AscI (unknown if destroyed)
  Sequencing primers: 5′ Unknown
Terms and licenses: Academic/Nonprofit Terms; Industry Terms: Not Available to Industry
How to cite: pEMS1209 was a gift from Elizabeth Simpson (Addgene plasmid # 29106 ; http://n2t.net/addgene:29106 ; RRID:Addgene_29106)
