[The description below was written by a language model from this plasmid's Addgene catalogue record.]
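Description:
pEMS1209 is a Pleiades Promoter Project construct built on the large pEMS1307 backbone (about 16.5 kb without insert). It carries Ple237, a roughly 3.9 kb human MiniPromoter derived from regulatory sequence of the TRH (thyrotropin releasing hormone) gene. The MiniPromoter was inserted by restriction cloning between FseI and AscI sites. This places it upstream of a reporter supplied by the backbone, EGFP fused to a nuclear localisation signal, so that fluorescence concentrates in the nuclei of any cells in which the promoter is active. The plasmid is maintained in E. coli as a high-copy, ampicillin-selected vector. The record does not name the origin of replication or other backbone elements, and no feature table is provided. The remaining content of the 16.5 kb backbone, including any sequences used for delivery or genomic integration, therefore cannot be described from the available information.

The construct belongs to a toolbox of compact human regulatory elements designed and tested for their ability to drive selective, region- or cell-type-specific expression in the brain. Ple237 was evaluated as a candidate for reproducing TRH-like expression, but the recorded outcome is negative: eGFP reporter expression was not detected in the brain or the eye. pEMS1209 therefore serves mainly as a documented negative result within the MiniPromoter series. It can be a reference point for researchers designing alternative TRH regulatory constructs, and it is a source of the cloned Ple237 sequence for re-testing in other contexts or with other reporters. It is not a validated expression tool.
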