>Addgene plasmid #29106 | pEMS1209 | addgene partial sequence | sequence record 37877 | EGFP-N 5'-CGTCGCCGTCCAGCTCGACCAG-3'
AGGTCAGGAGTCTGCAGCGCTGAGGACCCCGGGCGCCTGCCGAGCCCTCTTCAGATGGGCCGCCGCTTAT
ATCTGCGCCAGGCGGCGGCTCGAGTGAGGTCAGCGGGGAGGGGTCGCGGCCGCCGGGAAGGGGCGCTGAC
GGCAGCCGGCCCCGCGGGACCCCGCCCGCCTGCTCCTCCGGAAATCTGGGGCGGGGACGGTGGGGACCGG
AGCCGGGGCGCGGAGGCACTGGCCGCANGATGGGGCGCCGGCGCGGGGTCGTTTCTGCACCACCTCTGGA
GATCTGTTGACGANAACACGCGTGTAGGGGGCAAAGGGAGGGACAGAGAGATTGAGAGAAGCGCACGATT
AAAC
