>Addgene plasmid #29106 | pEMS1209 | addgene partial sequence | sequence record 39275 | pEMS1307-Fwd 5'-ccgcacgtctaagaaaccat-3'
AAAATAGGCGTATCACGAGGCCCTTTCGTCTTCAAGAATTAATTCCGATCATATTCAATAACCCTTAATG
AATTCGAGCTCCTAGGCCGGCCTGACATCTTCTCCACCCCCACCAGCCTCCTGGGCTCTGTCTCCAGCAT
GAACCAGCCTGGTGGCTGTGACCTGGCAAGGACAGCTCAACACTCAGCGTTCTACACCAAGCCCAGGTGA
AAGTATCACAAATTTGTTGAGCAATCGAAGCCCAAGCTCCCATCATCCCAACAGCTGCAGTGAATCTATC
TGTGACTTCTCTGGATACCCATTAAAAAATAGCTCTCAGTAATAGGGTGTGGAGGGCTGATCTGTCTGCA
TGGCTCCAGCCAGAATTTATTAAGCTTTCTTTTTTTAATTTCTTTTAATTTCCCTTTTTAAATTTCTTTT
AATTTCCCTACCTATTGGGCTTGAGTGGCTCATCAATCATGGGATGCCTGCTGTGTAAGGTACATCCTCA
GCACTGCCGTGTGACATCCGGCCCACGCCTGTCCCCCAAGAGCAGACAGTGCCCAAGTGTCCTGTCCCTG
CTTCATGCTGAATCCCTGATACGATCAAGCTTTTCCTTCATCAGAACTTTGTCATGACCACATTCCTCTC
TGCGTTGTGCAACATTGGCTGTAATTGCAATTGGCCGGGCCTAGATTGTGGAGGAGGAGGGCTTGAGAGC
AGGTTTATGGGGAGGGCCATCAAGTGCTGGGCTCCTCCTCAGAAGCCCTTGCTTGCCTGAGCATCAGTCA
TGACGATCCTGAATTGCCCCCTGGC
